>Addgene plasmid #230263 | AiP12939 - pAAV-AiE0496m-minBG-SYFP2-WPRE3-BGHpA (Alias: CN2939) | addgene full sequence | sequence record 470574 | Addgene NGS Result
GCCCGCCTGTGGGCGCTGTCCCGGGCTGCGAGGGCCGCGAGCGCACCGACAGACGAACCGACCGACGGAG
GACTGGCTGCGGGCCGGACAGACGGGGTAGCGCAGGGAACTGGGATGAGGCGGGACAGCGACATGGCAAG
CCACATACAACAGCCAGGCGGGCACGGGAACCCCGGCCCTGCGCCCTCGCCTTCCCCGGGCCCTGGTCCC
GGCCCGGGCGCCTCGGAGCGGGTGGCACTCAAGAAAGAGATCGGGCTGGTGAGCGCTTGCACCATCATCA
TGAGCTCGGGCTGGGCATAAAAGTCAGGGCAGAGCCATCTATTGCTTACATTTGCTTCTGGGATCCAGAT
CTTTCGAAGCTAGCGCTACCGGTCGCCACCATGGTGAGCAAGGGCGAGGAGCTGTTCACCGGGGTGGTGC
CCATCCTGGTCGAGCTGGACGGCGACGTAAACGGCCACAAGTTCAGCGTGTCCGGCGAGGGCGAGGGCGA
TGCCACCTACGGCAAGCTGACCCTGAAGCTGATCTGCACCACCGGCAAGCTGCCCGTGCCCTGGCCCACC
CTCGTGACCACCCTGGGCTACGGCGTGCAGTGCTTCGCCCGCTACCCCGACCACATGAAGCAGCACGACT
TCTTCAAGTCCGCCATGCCCGAAGGCTACGTCCAGGAGCGCACCATCTTCTTCAAGGACGACGGCAACTA
CAAGACCCGCGCCGAGGTGAAGTTCGAGGGCGACACCCTGGTGAACCGCATCGAGCTGAAGGGCATCGAC
TTCAAGGAGGACGGCAACATCCTGGGGCACAAGCTGGAGTACAACTACAACAGCCACAACGTCTATATCA
CCGCCGACAAGCAGAAGAACGGCATCAAGGCCAACTTCAAGATCCGCCACAACATCGAGGACGGCGGCGT
GCAGCTCGCCGACCACTACCAGCAGAACACCCCCATCGGCGACGGCCCCGTGCTGCTGCCCGACAACCAC
TACCTGAGCTACCAGTCCAAGCTGAGCAAAGACCCCAACGAGAAGCGCGATCACATGGTCCTGCTGGAGT
TCGTGACCGCCGCCGGGATCACTCTCGGCATGGACGAGCTGTACAAGTAAGTCGACGGCGCGCCGCGGCC
GCGAATTCGATATCATAATCAACCTCTGGATTACAAAATTTGTGAAAGATTGACTGGTATTCTTAACTAT
GTTGCTCCTTTTACGCTATGTGGATACGCTGCTTTAATGCCTTTGTATCATGCTATTGCTTCCCGTATGG
CTTTCATTTTCTCCTCCTTGTATAAATCCTGGTTAGTTCTTGCCACGGCGGAACTCATCGCCGCCTGCCT
TGCCCGCTGCTGGACAGGGGCTCGGCTGTTGGGCACTGACAATTCCGTGGCTCGAGAGATCTTCGACTGT
GCCTTCTAGTTGCCAGCCATCTGTTGTTTGCCCCTCCCCCGTGCCTTCCTTGACCCTGGAAGGTGCCACT
CCCACTGTCCTTTCCTAATAAAATGAGGAAATTGCATCGCATTGTCTGAGTAGGTGTCATTCTATTCTGG
GGGGTGGGGTGGGGCAGGACAGCAAGGGGGAGGATTGGGAAGACAATAGCAGGCATGAGATCTCACGTGC
GGACCGAGCGGCCGCAGGAACCCCTAGTGATGGAGTTGGCCACTCCCTCTCTGCGCGCTCGCTCGCTCAC
TGAGGCCGGGCGACCAAAGGTCGCCCGACGCCCGGGCTTTGCCCGGGCGGCCTCAGTGAGCGAGCGAGCG
CGCAGCTGCCTGCAGGGGCGCCTGATGCGGTATTTTCTCCTTACGCATCTGTGCGGTATTTCACACCGCA
TA
[95 nt withheld, positions 1823-1917]
T
[46 nt withheld, positions 1919-1964]
C
[141 nt withheld, positions 1966-2106]
CCTTTGACGTTGGAGTCCACGTTCTTT
[37 nt withheld, positions 2134-2170]
ACTCTATCTCGGGCTATTCTTTTGATTTATAAGGGATTTTGCCGATTTCGGTCTATTGGTTAAAAAATGA
GCTGATTTAACAAAAATTTAACGCGAATTTTAACAAAATATTAACGTTTACAATTTTATGGTGCACTCTC
AGTACAATCTGCTCTGATGCCGCATAGTTAAGCCAGCCCCGACACCCGCCAACACCCGCTGACGCGCCCT
GACGGGCTTGTCTGCTCCCGGCATCCGCTTACAGACAAGCTGTGACCGTCTCCGGGAGCTGCATGTGTCA
GAGGTTTTCACCGTCATCACCGAAACGCGCGAGACGAAAGGGCCTCGTGATACGCCTATTTTTATAGGTT
AATGTCATGATAATAATGGTTTCTTAGACGTCAGGTGGCACTTTTCGGGGAAATGTGCGCGGAACCCCTA
TTTGTTTATTTTTCTAAATACATTCAAATATGTATCCGCTCATGAGACAATAACCCTGATAAATGCTTCA
ATAATATTGAAAAAGGAAGAGTATGAGTATTCAACATTTCCGTGTCGCCCTTATTCCCTTTTTTGCGGCA
TTTTGCCTTCCTGTTTTTGCTCACCCAGAAACGCTGGTGAAAGTAAAAGATGCTGAAGATCAGTTGGGTG
CACGAGTGGGTTACATCGAACTGGATCTCAACAGCGGTAAGATCCTTGAGAGTTTTCGCCCCGAAGAACG
TTTTCCAATGATGAGCACTTTTAAAGTTCTGCTATGTGGCGCGGTATTATCCCGTATTGACGCCGGGCAA
GAGCAACTCGGTCGCCGCATACACTATTCTCAGAATGACTTGGTTGAGTACTCACCAGTCACAGAAAAGC
ATCTTACGGATGGCATGACAGTAAGAGAATTATGCAGTGCTGCCATAACCATGAGTGATAACACTGCGGC
CAACTTACTTCTGACAACGATCGGAGGACCGAAGGAGCTAACCGCTTTTTTGCACAACATGGGGGATCAT
GTAACTCGCCTTGATCGTTGGGAACCGGAGCTGAATGAAGCCATACCAAACGACGAGCGTGACACCACGA
TGCCTGTAGCAATGGCAACAACGTTGCGCAAACTATTAACTGGCGAACTACTTACTCTAGCTTCCCGGCA
ACAATTAATAGACTGGATGGAGGCGGATAAAGTTGCAGGACCACTTCTGCGCTCGGCCCTTCCGGCTGGC
TGGTTTATTGCTGATAAATCTGGAGCCGGTGAGCGTGGGTCTCGCGGTATCATTGCAGCACTGGGGCCAG
ATGGTAAGCCCTCCCGTATCGTAGTTATCTACACGACGGGGAGTCAGGCAACTATGGATGAACGAAATAG
ACAGATCGCTGAGATAGGTGCCTCACTGATTAAGCATTGGTAACTGTCAGACCAAGTTTACTCATATATA
CTTTAGATTGATTTAAAACTTCATTTTTAATTTAAAAGGATCTAGGTGAAGATCCTTTTTGATAATCTCA
TGACCAAAATCCCTTAACGTGAGTTTTCGTTCCACTGAGCGTCAGACCCCGTAGAAAAGATCAAAGGATC
TTCTTGAGATCCTTTTTTTCTGCGCGTAATCTGCTGCTTGCAAACAAAAAAACCACCGCTACCAGCGGTG
GTTTGTTTGCCGGATCAAGAGCTACCAACTCTTTTTCCGAAGGTAACTGGCTTCAGCAGAGCGCAGATAC
CAAATACTGTTCTTCTAGTGTAGCCGTAGTTAGGCCACCACTTCAAGAACTCTGTAGCACCGCCTACATA
CCTCGCTCTGCTAATCCTGTTACCAGTGGCTGCTGCCAGTGGCGATAAGTCGTGTCTTACCGGGTTGGAC
TCAAGACGATAGTTACCGGATAAGGCGCAGCGGTCGGGCTGAACGGGGGGTTCGTGCACACAGCCCAGCT
TGGAGCGAACGACCTACACCGAACTGAGATACCTACAGCGTGAGCTATGAGAAAGCGCCACGCTTCCCGA
AGGGAGAAAGGCGGACAGGTATCCGGTAAGCGGCAGGGTCGGAACAGGAGAGCGCACGAGGGAGCTTCCA
GGGGGAAACGCCTGGTATCTTTATAGTCCTGTCGGGTTTCGCCACCTCTGACTTGAGCGTCGATTTTTGT
GATGCTCGTCAGGGGGGCGGAGCCTATGGAAAAACGCCAGCAACGCGGCCTTTTTACGGTTCCTGGCCTT
TTGCTGGCCTTTTGCTCACATGTCCTGCAGGCAGCTGCGCGCTCGCTCGCTCACTGAGGCCGCCCGGGCG
TCGGGCGACCTTTGGTCGCCCGGCCTCAGTGAGCGAGCGAGCGCGCAGAGAGGGAGTGGCCAACTCCATC
ACTAGGGGTTCCTGCGGCCGCACGCGTAGAGGCCAGGGAGCTATCAAAAAGTCTTCATGGAGACCGTGCC
ACTGTCAGGCTAATTGCCGCTAGGCGGTGGTTTTCAACCTGTGCAATGCCCACCCTTCACAAATGGGGCT
TGAGGGATTTAGAAAGTACAGGCTGGGGCATGCAGCACCGCCTACCCCAGCACGTCTTGCTCACACTCCT
TGAGCGCAGGGACAGCCTGGTCTTTGAGCTCTTCTCCCCCACCTCACCCAAGTCTGGGTGTAGCCCCTTC
GTTCACTCAACTAGGAAGTCCTTTCTAAGTCTGATCCCAGTCCCCTCCTGTCTCCCCTGACTAGGGTTGG
GGGTGGGGGGGAAGGGGGAGTTCCCTTTAAGGGCGGTGGGGGAGGGGGCTGCCGGCCGTCCCTCCTTCCG
TCCCTCCCTGGATCCAGCCGCCCGGGGGCCCCCGGGGGCCCGGGCCCCGTGCCAGCGCATGC
Features (pLannotate 1.2.2; 15 found; start..end, strand, type, name):
    115..282     +  CDS            Slc7a10 (fragment): AAA1_MOUSE - Also known as Asc1. Experimental evidence at protein level: Swiss-Prot protein existence level 1. Sodium-independent, high affinity transport of small neutral D- and L-amino acids and amino acid-related compounds. May play a role in the modulation of glutamatergic transmission through mobilization of D-serine at the glutamatergic synapse. From Mus musculus (Mouse).
    381..1097    +  CDS            SYFP2: SYFP2 is a basic (constitutively fluorescent) yellow fluorescent protein published in 2006, derived from Aequorea victoria. It is reported to be a very rapidly-maturing monomer with moderate acid sensitivity.
   1137..1294    +  misc_feature   WPRE (fragment): woodchuck hepatitis virus posttranscriptional regulatory element
   1300..1380    +  misc_feature   WPRE (fragment): woodchuck hepatitis virus posttranscriptional regulatory element
   1397..1508    +  polyA_signal   bGH poly(A) signal: bovine growth hormone polyadenylation signal
   1626..1766    +  repeat_region  AAV2 ITR: inverted terminal repeat of adeno-associated virus serotype 2 inverted
   1771..1822    -  misc_feature   bom (fragment): basis of mobility region from pBR322
   1841..2296    +  rep_origin     f1 ori (sequence partly withheld): f1 bacteriophage origin of replication; arrow indicates direction of (+) strand synthesis
   2297..2346    -  misc_feature   bom (fragment): basis of mobility region from pBR322
   2448..2483    -  CDS            rop (fragment): Rop protein, which maintains plasmids at low copy number; rop
   2578..2682    +  promoter       AmpR promoter: bla
   2683..3543    +  CDS            AmpR: β-lactamase; bla; confers resistance to ampicillin, carbenicillin, and related antibiotics
   3714..4302    +  rep_origin     ori: high-copy-number ColE1/pMB1/pBR322/pUC origin of replication
   4375..4402    +  repeat_region  AAV2 ITR (fragment): inverted terminal repeat of adeno-associated virus serotype 2 inverted
   4431..4458    +  repeat_region  AAV2 ITR (fragment): inverted terminal repeat of adeno-associated virus serotype 2 inverted
