[The description below was written by a language model from this plasmid's Addgene catalogue record and pLannotate feature annotations shown in this document.]
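Description:
AiP12939 - pAAV-AiE0496m-minBG-SYFP2-WPRE3-BGHpA (alias CN2939) is an adeno-associated virus transfer plasmid built on a pAAV2 backbone, about 5 kb in size. It is one of a large collection of enhancer AAV vectors intended to give genetic access to particular populations of brain cells. In bacteria it is maintained through a high-copy ColE1/pUC-type origin and selected with ampicillin via the β-lactamase gene and its own promoter. The backbone also carries an f1 phage origin and small remnants of the pBR322 bom and rop regions. The recombination-reduced growth strain listed is typical for plasmids with repeat-rich AAV inverted terminal repeats.

The payload lies between AAV2 ITRs, which provide the signals for replication and packaging of the cassette into recombinant AAV particles. One ITR is annotated in full. The other appears only as two short fragments, which may reflect an altered repeat or the difficulty of sequencing and annotating these structured repeats. The AiE0496m enhancer sits upstream of minBG, a minimal promoter with little activity of its own, so that cell-type specificity comes from the enhancer. Neither element is annotated as such, but the annotation tool flags a short match to mouse Slc7a10 in this upstream region. This probably reflects the genomic origin of the enhancer rather than an expressed coding sequence, and the record does not state which cell population it targets. The enhancer–promoter pair drives SYFP2, a rapidly maturing monomeric yellow fluorescent protein. It is followed by WPRE3, a shortened woodchuck posttranscriptional element that boosts expression (annotated as two WPRE fragments), and the bovine growth hormone polyadenylation signal. The construct serves as a fluorescent reporter for evaluating and labelling enhancer-defined brain cells after viral delivery.
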