Addgene plasmid #230263: AiP12939 - pAAV-AiE0496m-minBG-SYFP2-WPRE3-BGHpA (Alias: CN2939)
Purpose: AiE0496m is an enhancer sequence, designed to drive AAV-mediated transgene expression in specific populations of brain cells
Depositing lab: Allen Institute for Brain Science & Boaz Levi. Depositing organization: Allen Institute. Publication: A suite of enhancer AAVs and transgenic mouse lines for genetic access to cortical cell types. Ben-Simon Y, Hooper M, Narayan S, Daigle TL, Dwivedi D, Way SW, Oster A, Stafford DA, Mich JK, Taormina MJ, Martinez RA, Opitz-Araya X, Roth JR, Alexander JR, Allen S, Amster A, Arbuckle J, Ayala A, Baker PM, Bakken TE, Barcelli T, Barta S, Bendrick J, Bertagnolli D, Bielstein C, Bishwakarma P, Bowlus J, Boyer G, Brouner K, Casian B, Casper T, Chakka AB, Chakrabarty R, Chance RK, Chavan S, Clark M, Colbert K, Collman F, Daniel S, Departee M, DiValentin P, Donadio N, Dotson N, Egdorf T, Fliss T, Gabitto M, Garcia J, Gary A, Gasperini M, Gloe J, Goldy J, Gore BB, Graybuck L, Greisman N, Haeseleer F, Halterman C, Haradon Z, Hastings SD, Helback O, Ho W, Hockemeyer D, Huang C, Huff S, Hunker A, Johansen N, Jones D, Juneau Z, Kalmbach B, Kannan M, Khem S, Kussick E, Kutsal R, Larsen R, Lee C, Lee AY, Leibly M, Lenz GH, Li S, Liang E, Lusk N, Madigan Z, Malloy J, Malone J, McCue R, Melchor J, Mollenkopf T, Moosman S, Morin E, Newman D, Ng L, Ngo K, Omstead V, Otto S, Oyama A, Pena N, Pham T, Phillips E, Pom CA, Potekhina L, Ransford S, Ray PL, Rette D, Reynoldson C, Rimorin C, Rocha D, Ruiz A, Sanchez REA, Sawyer L, Sedeno-Cortes A, Sevigny JP, Shapovalova N, Shepard N, Shulga L, Sigler AR, Siverts L, Soliman S, Somasundaram S, Staats B, Stewart K, Szelenyi E, Tieu M, Trader C, Tran A, van Velthoven CTJ, Walker M, Wang Y, Weed N, Wirthlin M, Wood T, Wynalda B, Yao Z, Zhou T, Ariza J, Dee N, Reding M, Ronellenfitch K, Mufti S, Sunkin SM, Smith KA, Esposito L, Waters J, Thyagarajan B, Yao S, Lein ES, Zeng H, Levi BP, Ngai J, Ting JT, Tasic B. Cell. 2025 May 16:S0092-8674(25)00513-6. doi: 10.1016/j.cell.2025.05.002. PubMed 40403729.
Backbone
  Vector backbone: pAAV2
  Vector type: AAV
Growth in bacteria
  Bacterial resistance: Ampicillin, 100 μg/mL
  Growth temperature: 37°C
  Growth strain: NEB Stable
  Copy number: High Copy
Gene/Insert
  Gene/Insert name: SYFP2
  Species: Synthetic
  Promoter: minBG
  Cloning method: Gibson Cloning
Terms and licenses: Academic/Nonprofit Terms; Industry Terms: Not Available to Industry
How to cite: AiP12939 - pAAV-AiE0496m-minBG-SYFP2-WPRE3-BGHpA (Alias: CN2939) was a gift from Allen Institute for Brain Science & Boaz Levi (Addgene plasmid # 230263 ; http://n2t.net/addgene:230263 ; RRID:Addgene_230263)
